>Addgene plasmid #219109 | SFFV-MXD3-Brd 145 | addgene full sequence | sequence record 448926 | Addgene NGS Result
ATTTATGCAGAGGCCGAGGCCGCCTCGGCCTCTGAGCTATTCCAGAAGTAGTGAGGAGGCTTTTTTGGAG
GCCTAGGGACGTACCCAATTCGCCCTATAGTGAGTCGTATTACGCGCGCTCACTGGCCGTCGTTTTACAA
CGTCGTGACTGGGAAAACCCTGGCGTTACCCAACTTAATCGCCTTGCAGCACATCCCCCTTTCGCCAGCT
GGCGTAATAGCGAAGAGGCCCGCACCGATCGCCCTTCCCAACAGTTGCGCAGCCTGAATGGCGAATGGG
[124 nt withheld, positions 280-403]
C
[91 nt withheld, positions 405-495]
A
[49 nt withheld, positions 497-545]
CCTTTGACGTTGGAGTCCACGTTCTTT
[37 nt withheld, positions 573-609]
ACCCTATCTCGGTCTATTCTTTTGATTTATAAGGGATTTTGCCGATTTCGGCCTATTGGTTAAAAAATGA
GCTGATTTAACAAAAATTTAACGCGAATTTTAACAAAATATTAACGCTTACAATTTAGGTGGCACTTTTC
GGGGAAATGTGCGCGGAACCCCTATTTGTTTATTTTTCTAAATACATTCAAATATGTATCCGCTCATGAG
ACAATAACCCTGATAAATGCTTCAATAATATTGAAAAAGGAAGAGTATGAGTATTCAACATTTCCGTGTC
GCCCTTATTCCCTTTTTTGCGGCATTTTGCCTTCCTGTTTTTGCTCACCCAGAAACGCTGGTGAAAGTAA
AAGATGCTGAAGATCAGTTGGGTGCACGAGTGGGTTACATCGAACTGGATCTCAACAGCGGTAAGATCCT
TGAGAGTTTTCGCCCCGAAGAACGTTTTCCAATGATGAGCACTTTTAAAGTTCTGCTATGTGGCGCGGTA
TTATCCCGTATTGACGCCGGGCAAGAGCAACTCGGTCGCCGCATACACTATTCTCAGAATGACTTGGTTG
AGTACTCACCAGTCACAGAAAAGCATCTTACGGATGGCATGACAGTAAGAGAATTATGCAGTGCTGCCAT
AACCATGAGTGATAACACTGCGGCCAACTTACTTCTGACAACGATCGGAGGACCGAAGGAGCTAACCGCT
TTTTTGCACAACATGGGGGATCATGTAACTCGCCTTGATCGTTGGGAACCGGAGCTGAATGAAGCCATAC
CAAACGACGAGCGTGACACCACGATGCCTGTAGCAATGGCAACAACGTTGCGCAAACTATTAACTGGCGA
ACTACTTACTCTAGCTTCCCGGCAACAATTAATAGACTGGATGGAGGCGGATAAAGTTGCAGGACCACTT
CTGCGCTCGGCCCTTCCGGCTGGCTGGTTTATTGCTGATAAATCTGGAGCCGGTGAGCGTGGGTCTCGCG
GTATCATTGCAGCACTGGGGCCAGATGGTAAGCCCTCCCGTATCGTAGTTATCTACACGACGGGGAGTCA
GGCAACTATGGATGAACGAAATAGACAGATCGCTGAGATAGGTGCCTCACTGATTAAGCATTGGTAACTG
TCAGACCAAGTTTACTCATATATACTTTAGATTGATTTAAAACTTCATTTTTAATTTAAAAGGATCTAGG
TGAAGATCCTTTTTGATAATCTCATGACCAAAATCCCTTAACGTGAGTTTTCGTTCCACTGAGCGTCAGA
CCCCGTAGAAAAGATCAAAGGATCTTCTTGAGATCCTTTTTTTCTGCGCGTAATCTGCTGCTTGCAAACA
AAAAAACCACCGCTACCAGCGGTGGTTTGTTTGCCGGATCAAGAGCTACCAACTCTTTTTCCGAAGGTAA
CTGGCTTCAGCAGAGCGCAGATACCAAATACTGTTCTTCTAGTGTAGCCGTAGTTAGGCCACCACTTCAA
GAACTCTGTAGCACCGCCTACATACCTCGCTCTGCTAATCCTGTTACCAGTGGCTGCTGCCAGTGGCGAT
AAGTCGTGTCTTACCGGGTTGGACTCAAGACGATAGTTACCGGATAAGGCGCAGCGGTCGGGCTGAACGG
GGGGTTCGTGCACACAGCCCAGCTTGGAGCGAACGACCTACACCGAACTGAGATACCTACAGCGTGAGCT
ATGAGAAAGCGCCACGCTTCCCGAAGGGAGAAAGGCGGACAGGTATCCGGTAAGCGGCAGGGTCGGAACA
GGAGAGCGCACGAGGGAGCTTCCAGGGGGAAACGCCTGGTATCTTTATAGTCCTGTCGGGTTTCGCCACC
TCTGACTTGAGCGTCGATTTTTGTGATGCTCGTCAGGGGGGCGGAGCCTATGGAAAAACGCCAGCAACGC
GGCCTTTTTACGGTTCCTGGCCTTTTGCTGGCCTTTTGCTCACATGTTCTTTCCTGCGTTATCCCCTGAT
TCTGTGGATAACCGTATTACCGCCTTTGAGTGAGCTGATACCGCTCGCCGCAGCCGAACGACCGAGCGCA
GCGAGTCAGTGAGCGAGGAAGCGGAAGAGCGCCCAATACGCAAACCGCCTCTCCCCGCGCGTTGGCCGAT
TCATTAATGCAGCTGGCACGACAGGTTTCCCGACTGGAAAGCGGGCAGTGAGCGCAACGCAATTAATGTG
AGTTAGCTCACTCATTAGGCACCCCAGGCTTTACACTTTATGCTTCCGGCTCGTATGTTGTGTGGAATTG
TGAGCGGATAACAATTTCACACAGGAAACAGCTATGACCATGATTACGCCAAGCGCGCAATTAACCCTCA
CTAAAGGGAACAAAAGCTGGAGCTGCAAGCTTAATGTAGTCTTATGCAATACTCTTGTAGTCTTGCAACA
TGGTAACGATGAGTTAGCAACATGCCTTACAAGGAGAGAAAAAGCACCGTGCATGCCGATTGGTGGAAGT
AAGGTGGTACGATCGTGCCTTATTAGGAAGGCAACAGACGGGTCTGACATGGATTGGACGAACCACTGAA
TTGCCGCATTGCAGAGATATTGTATTTAAGTGCCTAGCTCGATACATAAACGGGTCTCTCTGGTTAGACC
AGATCTGAGCCTGGGAGCTCTCTGGCTAACTAGGGAACCCACTGCTTAAGCCTCAATAAAGCTTGCCTTG
AGTGCTTCAAGTAGTGTGTGCCCGTCTGTTGTGTGACTCTGGTAACTAGAGATCCCTCAGACCCTTTTAG
TCAGTGTGGAAAATCTCTAGCAGTGGCGCCCGAACAGGGACTTGAAAGCGAAAGGGAAACCAGAGGAGCT
CTCTCGACGCAGGACTCGGCTTGCTGAAGCGCGCACGGCAAGAGGCGAGGGGCGGCGACTGGTGAGTACG
CCAAAAATTTTGACTAGCGGAGGCTAGAAGGAGAGAGATGGGTGCGAGAGCGTCAGTATTAAGCGGGGGA
GAATTAGATCGCGATGGGAAAAAATTCGGTTAAGGCCAGGGGGAAAGAAAAAATATAAATTAAAACATAT
AGTATGGGCAAGCAGGGAGCTAGAACGATTCGCAGTTAATCCTGGCCTGTTAGAAACATCAGAAGGCTGT
AGACAAATACTGGGACAGCTACAACCATCCCTTCAGACAGGATCAGAAGAACTTAGATCATTATATAATA
CAGTAGCAACCCTCTATTGTGTGCATCAAAGGATAGAGATAAAAGACACCAAGGAAGCTTTAGACAAGAT
AGAGGAAGAGCAAAACAAAAGTAAGACCACCGCACAGCAAGCGGCCGCTGATCTTCAGACCTGGAGGAGG
AGATATGAGGGACAATTGGAGAAGTGAATTATATAAATATAAAGTAGTAAAAATTGAACCATTAGGAGTA
GCACCCACCAAGGCAAAGAGAAGAGTGGTGCAGAGAGAAAAAAGAGCAGTGGGAATAGGAGCTTTGTTCC
TTGGGTTCTTGGGAGCAGCAGGAAGCACTATGGGCGCAGCGTCAATGACGCTGACGGTACAGGCCAGACA
ATTATTGTCTGGTATAGTGCAGCAGCAGAACAATTTGCTGAGGGCTATTGAGGCGCAACAGCATCTGTTG
CAACTCACAGTCTGGGGCATCAAGCAGCTCCAGGCAAGAATCCTGGCTGTGGAAAGATACCTAAAGGATC
AACAGCTCCTGGGGATTTGGGGTTGCTCTGGAAAACTCATTTGCACCACTGCTGTGCCTTGGAATGCTAG
TTGGAGTAATAAATCTCTGGAACAGATTTGGAATCACACGACCTGGATGGAGTGGGACAGAGAAATTAAC
AATTACACAAGCTTAATACACTCCTTAATTGAAGAATCGCAAAACCAGCAAGAAAAGAATGAACAAGAAT
TATTGGAATTAGATAAATGGGCAAGTTTGTGGAATTGGTTTAACATAACAAATTGGCTGTGGTATATAAA
ATTATTCATAATGATAGTAGGAGGCTTGGTAGGTTTAAGAATAGTTTTTGCTGTACTTTCTATAGTGAAT
AGAGTTAGGCAGGGATATTCACCATTATCGTTTCAGACCCACCTCCCAACCCCGAGGGGACCCGACAGGC
CCGAAGGAATAGAAGAAGAAGGTGGAGAGAGAGACAGAGACAGATCCATTCGATTAGTGAACGGATCTCG
ACGGTATCGGTTAACTTTTAAAAGAAAAGGGGGGATTGGGGGGTACAGTGCAGGGGAAAGAATAGTAGAC
ATAATAGCAACAGACATACAAACTAAAGAATTACAAAAACAAATTACAAAAATTCAAAATTTTATCGATC
ACGAGACTAGCCTCGAGCTGGCTGCAGTAACGCCATTTTGCAAGGCATGGAAAAATACCAAACCAAGAAT
AGAGAAGTTCAGATCAAGGGCGGGTACATGAAAATAGCTAACGTTGGGCCAAACAGGATATCTGCGGTGA
GCAGTTTCGGCCCCGGCCCGGGGCCAAGAACAGATGGTCACCGCAGTTTCGGCCCCGGCCCGAGGCCAAG
AACAGATGGTCCCCAGATATGGCCCAACCCTCAGCAGTTTCTTAAGACCCATCAGATGTTTCCAGGCTCC
CCCAAGGACCTGAAATGACCCTGCGCCTTATTTGAATTAACCAATCAGCCTGCTTCTCGCTTCTGTTCGC
GCGCTTCTGCTTCCCGAGCTCTATAAAAGAGCTCACAACCCCTCACTCGGCGCGCCAGTCCTCCGACAGA
CTGAGTCGGCCGGTCGAATCAAGCTTATCGATACCGTCGACGGATCCGCTAGCCCGCGGTTCGAAATGGA
ACCCTTGGCCAGCAACATCCAGGTCCTGCTGCAGGCGGCCGAGTTCCTGGAGCGCCGTGAGAGAGAGGCC
GAGCATGGTTATGCGTCCCTGTGCCCGCATCGCAGTCCAGGCCCCATCCACAGGAGGAAGAAGCGACCCC
CCCAGGCTCCTGGCGCGCAGGACAGCGGGCGGTCAGTGCACAATGAACTGGAGAAGCGCAGGAGGGCCCA
GTTGAAGCGGTGCCTGGAGCGGCTGAAGCAGCAGATGCCCCTGGGGGCCGACTGTGCCCGGTACACCACG
CTGAGCCTGCTGCGCCGTGCCAGGATGCACATCCAGAAGCTGGAGGATCAGGAGCAGCGGGCCCGACAGC
TCAAGGAGAGGCTGCGCAGCAAGCAGCAGAGCCTGCAGCGGCAGCTGGAGCAGCTCCGGGGGCTGGCAGG
GGCGGCCGAGCGGGAGCGGCTGCGGGCGGACAGTCTGGACTCCTCAGGCCTCTCCTCTGAGCGCTCAGAC
TCAGACCAAGAGGAGCTGGAGGTGGATGTGGAGAGCCTGGTGTTTGGGGGTGAGGCCGAGCTGCTGCGGG
GCTTCGTCGCCGGCCAGGAGCACAGCTACTCGCACGGCGGCGGCGCCTGGCTATGAACCGGTCGGATCCC
CCGGGCTGCAGGAATTCGAGCATCTTACCGCCATTTATTCCCATATTTGTTCTGTTTTTCTTGATTTGGG
TATACATTTAAATGTTAATAAAACAAAATGGTGGGGCAATCATTTACATTTTTAGGGATATGTAATTACT
AGTTCAGGTGTATTGCCACAAGACAAACATGTTAAGAAACTTTCCCGTTATTTACGCTCTGTTCCTGTTA
ATCAACCTCTGGATTACAAAATTTGTGAAAGATTGACTGATATTCTTAACTATGTTGCTCCTTTTACGCT
GTGTGGATATGCTGCTTTAATGCCTCTGTATCATGCTATTGCTTCCCGTACGGCTTTCGTTTTCTCCTCC
TTGTATAAATCCTGGTTGCTGTCTCTTTATGAGGAGTTGTGGCCCGTTGTCCGTCAACGTGGCGTGGTGT
GCTCTGTGTTTGCTGACGCAACCCCCACTGGCTGGGGCATTGCCACCACCTGTCAACTCCTTTCTGGGAC
TTTCGCTTTCCCCCTCCCGATCGCCACGGCAGAACTCATCGCCGCCTGCCTTGCCCGCTGCTGGACAGGG
GCTAGGTTGCTGGGCACTGATAATTCCGTGGTGTTGTCGGGGAAGCTGACGTCCTTTGCAATTCGATATC
AAGCTGTACCTTCTAGATGTACATCGGTTCGAGCGCTTCTAGACCAATGACTTACAAGGCAGCTGTAGAT
CTTAGCCACTTTTTAAAAGAAAAGGGGGGACTGGAAGGGCTAATTCACTCCCAACGAAGACAAGATCTGC
TTTTTGCTTGTACTGGGTCTCTCTGGTTAGACCAGATCTGAGCCTGGGAGCTCTCTGGCTAACTAGGGAA
CCCACTGCTTAAGCCTCAATAAAGCTTGCCTTGAGTGCTTCAAGTAGTGTGTGCCCGTCTGTTGTGTGAC
TCTGGTAACTAGAGATCCCTCAGACCCTTTTAGTCAGTGTGGAAAATCTCTAGCAGTAGTAGTTCATGTC
ATCTTATTATTCAGTATTTATAACTTGCAAAGAAATGAATATCAGAGAGTGAGAGGAACTTGTTTATTGC
AGCTTATAATGGTTACAAATAAAGCAATAGCATCACAAATTTCACAAATAAAGCATTTTTTTCACTGCAT
TCTAGTTGTGGTTTGTCCAAACTCATCAATGTATCTTATCATGTCTGGCTCTAGCTATCCCGCCCCTAAC
TCCGCCCATCCCGCCCCTAACTCCGCCCAGTTCCGCCCATTCTCCGCCCCATGGCTGACTAATTTTTTTT
Features (pLannotate 1.2.2; 29 found; start..end, strand, type, name):
     94..112     -  promoter       T7 promoter: promoter for bacteriophage T7 RNA polymerase
    120..275     +  CDS            lacZα (fragment): LacZα fragment of β-galactosidase; lacZ fragment
    280..708     +  rep_origin     f1 ori (sequence partly withheld): f1 bacteriophage origin of replication; arrow indicates direction of (+) strand synthesis
    761..865     +  promoter       AmpR promoter: bla
    866..1726    +  CDS            AmpR: β-lactamase; bla; confers resistance to ampicillin, carbenicillin, and related antibiotics
   1897..2485    +  rep_origin     ori: high-copy-number ColE1/pMB1/pBR322/pUC origin of replication
   2668..2760    +  CDS            lacI (fragment): lac repressor; lacI; The lac repressor binds to the lac operator to inhibit transcription in E. coli. This inhibition can be relieved by adding lactose or isopropyl-β-D-thiogalactopyranoside (IPTG).
   2773..2794    +  protein_bind   CAP binding site: CAP binding activates transcription in the presence of cAMP. E. coli catabolite activator protein
   2809..2839    +  promoter       lac promoter: promoter for the E. coli lac operon
   2847..2863    +  protein_bind   lac operator: The lac repressor binds to the lac operator to inhibit transcription in E. coli. This inhibition can be relieved by adding lactose or isopropyl-β-D-thiogalactopyranoside (IPTG). lac repressor encoded by lacI
   2908..2926    +  promoter       T3 promoter: promoter for bacteriophage T3 RNA polymerase
   2954..3180    +  promoter       RSV promoter: Rous sarcoma virus enhancer/promoter
   3181..3361    +  LTR            5' LTR (truncated): truncated 5' long terminal repeat (LTR) from HIV-1
   3408..3533    +  misc_feature   HIV-1 Ψ: packaging signal of human immunodeficiency virus type 1
   3517..3880    +  CDS            HIV-1 gag (fragment): gag protein from human immunodeficiency virus 1; gag
   4026..4259    +  misc_feature   RRE: The Rev response element (RRE) of HIV-1 allows for Rev-dependent mRNA export from the nucleus to the cytoplasm.
   4636..4736    +  CDS            Rev (fragment): human immunodeficiency virus 1 (HIV-1) Rev protein; rev; enhances nuclear export of unspliced and incompletely spliced viral mRNAs
   4755..4872    +  misc_feature   cPPT/CTS: central polypurine tract and central termination sequence of HIV-1
   4906..5307    +  promoter       SFFV promoter: spleen focus-forming virus long terminal repeat (LTR) promoter
   5317..5340    +  misc_feature   MCS (fragment): pBluescript multiple cloning site
   5365..5982    +  CDS            MXD3: MAD3_HUMAN - Also known as BHLHC13, MAD3. Experimental evidence at protein level: Swiss-Prot protein existence level 1. Transcriptional repressor. Binds with MAX to form a sequence- specific DNA-binding protein complex which recognizes the core sequence 5'-CAC[GA]TG-3'. Antagonizes MYC transcriptional activity by competing for MAX and suppresses MYC dependent cell transformation (By similarity). From Homo sapiens (Human).
   5993..6018    +  misc_feature   MCS (fragment): pBluescript multiple cloning site
   6018..6077    +  CDS            S (fragment): HBSAG_WHV6 - Experimental evidence at transcript level: Swiss-Prot protein existence level 2. The middle envelope protein plays an important role in the budding of the virion. It is involved in the induction of budding in a nucleocapsid independent way. In this process the majority of envelope proteins bud to form subviral lipoprotein particles of 22 nm of diameter that do not contain a nucleocapsid (By similarity). From Woodchuck hepatitis B virus (isolate w64/pWS23) (WHV).
   6209..6612    +  misc_feature   WPRE: woodchuck hepatitis virus posttranscriptional regulatory element
   6670..6729    +  CDS            nef (fragment): NEF_HV1Z2 - Experimental evidence at protein level: Swiss-Prot protein existence level 1. Extracellular Nef protein targets CD4(+) T-lymphocytes for apoptosis by interacting with CXCR4 surface receptors. From Human immunodeficiency virus type 1 group M subtype D (isolate Z2/CDC-Z34) (HIV-1).
   6731..6964    +  LTR            3' LTR (ΔU3): self-inactivating 3' long terminal repeat (LTR) from HIV-1
   7036..7157    +  polyA_signal   SV40 poly(A) signal: SV40 polyadenylation signal
   7176..7197    +  rep_origin     SV40 ori (fragment): SV40 origin of replication
   7197..73      +  rep_origin     SV40 ori (across the origin): SV40 origin of replication
