[The description below was written by a language model from this plasmid's Addgene catalogue record and pLannotate feature annotations shown in this document.]
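Description:
SFFV-MXD3-Brd 145 is a lentiviral expression plasmid built on the SFFV-MCS backbone, carrying the human transcription factor MXD3 together with a construct-specific DNA barcode. In bacteria it is maintained through a high-copy ColE1/pUC-type origin and selected with ampicillin via the β-lactamase gene. An f1 origin and remnants of a pBluescript-type cloning region (lacZα fragment, lac promoter/operator, T3 and T7 promoters) are also present in the backbone.

The viral portion has a third-generation, self-inactivating layout. An RSV promoter is fused to a truncated HIV-1 5' LTR to drive genomic RNA production in packaging cells. This is followed by the Ψ packaging signal with an adjoining gag fragment, the Rev response element for nuclear export of the unspliced genome, and the cPPT/CTS element that aids transduction. The 3' LTR carries the ΔU3 deletion, so the integrated provirus lacks LTR promoter activity, and an SV40 polyadenylation signal and SV40 origin sequence lie downstream.

Inside this frame, the spleen focus-forming virus promoter, which is strong in haematopoietic cells, drives the roughly 620 bp MXD3 coding sequence, inserted between flanking cloning-site fragments. MXD3 is a bHLH repressor that pairs with MAX and antagonises MYC activity. A WPRE follows to enhance transcript stability and expression. According to the depositor, the barcode sits after the WPRE in an XbaI site. It is not annotated in the feature table, but this position would place it within the SFFV-driven transcript. No tag, reporter or mammalian selection marker is recorded. The plasmid belongs to a barcoded transcription factor library for combinatorial screening of immune cell reprogramming, in which the barcode identifies the factor delivered.
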