Addgene plasmid #219109: SFFV-MXD3-Brd 145
Purpose: Transcription factor MXD3 with a specific barcode assigned.
Depositing lab: Filipe Pereira. Depositing organization: Center for Neuroscience and Cell Biology, University of Coimbra. Publication: A combinatorial transcription factor screening platform for immune cell reprogramming. Kurochkin I, Altman AR, Caiado I, Pertiga-Cabral D, Halitzki E, Minaeva M, Zimmermannova O, Henriques-Oliveira L, Klein D, Nair M, Oliveira D, Cajal LR, Knittel R, Feick C, Ringner M, Martin M, Cirovic B, Pires CF, Rosa FF, Sitnicka E, Theis FJ, Pereira CF. Cell Syst. 2026 Jan 21;17(1):101457. doi: 10.1016/j.cels.2025.101457. Epub 2026 Jan 14. PubMed 41539305.
Backbone
  Vector backbone: SFFV-MCS
  Backbone size w/o insert (bp): 6638
  Vector type: Lentiviral
Growth in bacteria
  Bacterial resistance: Ampicillin, 100 μg/mL
  Growth temperature: 37°C
  Growth strain: NEB Stable
  Copy number: High Copy
Gene/Insert
  Gene/Insert name: MXD3
  Species: H. sapiens (human)
  Insert size (bp): 621
  Entrez Gene: MXD3 (a.k.a. BHLHC13, MAD3, MYX)
  Promoter: The spleen focus-forming virus (SFFV) promoter
  Cloning method: Restriction Enzyme; 5′ cloning site Bsp119I (not destroyed); 3′ cloning site BstHI (not destroyed)
Terms and licenses: Academic/Nonprofit Terms; Industry Terms: Not Available to Industry
Depositor comments: Barcode sequence cloned into XbaI restriction site. Design of plasmid is as follows: SFFV-[TF sequence]-WPRE-[Barcode sequence].
How to cite: SFFV-MXD3-Brd 145 was a gift from Filipe Pereira (Addgene plasmid # 219109 ; http://n2t.net/addgene:219109 ; RRID:Addgene_219109)
