>Addgene plasmid #219109 | SFFV-MXD3-Brd 145 | depositor partial sequence | sequence record 427807 | TF ORF
ATGGAACCCTTGGCCAGCAACATCCAGGTCCTGCTGCAGGCGGCCGAGTTCCTGGAGCGCCGTGAGAGAG
AGGCCGAGCATGGTTATGCGTCCCTGTGCCCGCATCGCAGTCCAGGCCCCATCCACAGGAGGAAGAAGCG
ACCCCCCCAGGCTCCTGGCGCGCAGGACAGCGGGCGGTCAGTGCACAATGAACTGGAGAAGCGCAGGAGG
GCCCAGTTGAAGCGGTGCCTGGAGCGGCTGAAGCAGCAGATGCCCCTGGGGGCCGACTGTGCCCGGTACA
CCACGCTGAGCCTGCTGCGCCGTGCCAGGATGCACATCCAGAAGCTGGAGGATCAGGAGCAGCGGGCCCG
ACAGCTCAAGGAGAGGCTGCGCAGCAAGCAGCAGAGCCTGCAGCGGCAGCTGGAGCAGCTCCGGGGGCTG
GCAGGGGCGGCCGAGCGGGAGCGGCTGCGGGCGGACAGTCTGGACTCCTCAGGCCTCTCCTCTGAGCGCT
CAGACTCAGACCAAGAGGAGCTGGAGGTGGATGTGGAGAGCCTGGTGTTTGGGGGTGAGGCCGAGCTGCT
GCGGGGCTTCGTCGCCGGCCAGGAGCACAGCTACTCGCACGGCGGCGGCGCCTGGCTATGA
