>Addgene plasmid #219109 | SFFV-MXD3-Brd 145 | depositor partial sequence | sequence record 427808 | Barcode sequence
TGTACATCGGTTCGAGCGCT
